Addgene plasmid #220538: LT3GEPIR-NEK1shRNA1
Purpose: To inducibly knockdown NEK1 expression
Depositing lab: Sean Lee. Depositing organization: Tulane University.
Backbone
  Vector backbone: LT3GEPIR
  Backbone manufacturer: Dr. Johannes Zuber
  Vector type: Lentiviral
  Selectable markers: Puromycin
Growth in bacteria
  Bacterial resistance: Ampicillin, 100 μg/mL
  Growth temperature: 37°C
  Growth strain: NEB Stable
  Copy number: High Copy
Gene/Insert
  Gene/Insert name: NEK1 shRNA1
  gRNA/shRNA sequence: CTGGTAGCTGTCAAGATCTTA
  Species: H. sapiens (human)
  Insert size (bp): 125
  Entrez Gene: NEK1 (a.k.a. ALS24, NY-REN-55, OFD2, SRPS2, SRPS2A, SRTD6)
  Promoter: TRE3G (TetOP) promoter
  Cloning method: Restriction Enzyme; 5′ cloning site XhoI (not destroyed); 3′ cloning site EcoRI (not destroyed)
  Sequencing primers: 5′ TGTTTGAATGAGGCTTCAGTAC; 3′ CAGCGGGGCTGCTAAAGCGCATGC
Terms and licenses: Academic/Nonprofit Terms; Industry Terms: Not Available to Industry
How to cite: LT3GEPIR-NEK1shRNA1 was a gift from Sean Lee (Addgene plasmid # 220538 ; http://n2t.net/addgene:220538 ; RRID:Addgene_220538)
