[The description below was written by a language model from this plasmid's Addgene catalogue record and pLannotate feature annotations shown in this document.]
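Description:
LT3GEPIR-NEK1shRNA1 is an all-in-one, doxycycline-inducible lentiviral shRNA vector built on the LT3GEPIR backbone and designed to knock down human NEK1. It is propagated in E. coli as a high-copy plasmid through a ColE1/pUC-type origin with ampicillin resistance. An f1 origin and residual lac/T3/T7 cloning-vector elements are also annotated. The lentiviral portion is of the self-inactivating type. An RSV promoter fused to a truncated HIV-1 5' LTR drives genomic RNA production, followed by the Ψ packaging signal, RRE and cPPT/CTS. At the other end are a WPRE and a ΔU3 3' LTR, with an SV40 polyadenylation signal and SV40 origin lying outside the LTR.

The payload consists of two expression units. The first is a TRE3G Tet-responsive promoter that drives EGFP. Downstream of EGFP, in the same transcript, is the 125 bp NEK1 shRNA insert, cloned between XhoI and EcoRI sites. The annotated 3' miR-30a flanking sequence indicates that the hairpin sits in a microRNA-type context, so it is processed from the EGFP transcript and EGFP fluorescence reports shRNA induction. The second unit is a constitutive mouse PGK promoter driving puromycin N-acetyltransferase, followed by an EMCV IRES and the reverse tetracycline transactivator rtTA3. Transduced cells can therefore be selected with puromycin, and they already carry the transactivator needed to switch on TRE3G when doxycycline is added.

The shRNA itself is not annotated as a feature in either table. The two sequence records differ by about 100 nt, and the difference falls in the region between EGFP and the PGK promoter, where the shorter record shows only a fragment of the 3' miR-30a flank.
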