Features (pLannotate 1.2.2; 32 found; start..end, strand, type, name):
      1..41      +  rep_origin     RSF ori (fragment): Plasmids containing the RSF 1030 origin of replication can be propagated in E. coli cells that contain additional plasmids with compatible origins.
     43..135     +  CDS            lacI (fragment): lac repressor; lacI; The lac repressor binds to the lac operator to inhibit transcription in E. coli. This inhibition can be relieved by adding lactose or isopropyl-β-D-thiogalactopyranoside (IPTG).
    148..169     +  protein_bind   CAP binding site: CAP binding activates transcription in the presence of cAMP. E. coli catabolite activator protein
    184..214     +  promoter       lac promoter: promoter for the E. coli lac operon
    222..238     +  protein_bind   lac operator: The lac repressor binds to the lac operator to inhibit transcription in E. coli. This inhibition can be relieved by adding lactose or isopropyl-β-D-thiogalactopyranoside (IPTG). lac repressor encoded by lacI
    283..301     +  promoter       T3 promoter: promoter for bacteriophage T3 RNA polymerase
    329..555     +  promoter       RSV promoter: Rous sarcoma virus enhancer/promoter
    556..736     +  LTR            5' LTR (truncated): truncated 5' long terminal repeat (LTR) from HIV-1
    783..908     +  misc_feature   HIV-1 Ψ: packaging signal of human immunodeficiency virus type 1
    892..1255    +  CDS            HIV-1 gag (fragment): gag protein from human immunodeficiency virus 1; gag
   1401..1634    +  misc_feature   RRE: The Rev response element (RRE) of HIV-1 allows for Rev-dependent mRNA export from the nucleus to the cytoplasm.
   2011..2111    +  CDS            Rev (fragment): human immunodeficiency virus 1 (HIV-1) Rev protein; rev; enhances nuclear export of unspliced and incompletely spliced viral mRNAs
   2130..2247    +  misc_feature   cPPT/CTS: central polypurine tract and central termination sequence of HIV-1
   2263..2641    +  promoter       TRE3G promoter: 3rd-generation Tet-responsive promoter that can be activated by binding of Tet-On® 3G
   2665..3384    +  CDS            EGFP: the original enhanced GFP (Yang et al., 1996) mammalian codon-optimized
   3620..3747    +  ncRNA          3' miR-30a: sequence downstream of the 71-nt precursor of the human miR-30a microRNA (Zeng et al., 2002) miRNA
   3772..4271    +  promoter       PGK promoter: mouse phosphoglycerate kinase 1 promoter
   4292..4891    +  CDS            PuroR: puromycin N-acetyltransferase; pac from Streptomyces alboniger; confers resistance to puromycin
   5057..5519    +  misc_feature   IRES: internal ribosome entry site (IRES) of the encephalomyocarditis virus (EMCV)
   5542..6230    +  CDS            rtTA3 (fragment): reverse tetracycline transactivator 3 activates expression from Tet-responsive promoters in the presence of doxycycline
   6160..6270    +  CDS            VP48: 3 tandem repeats of the minimal activation domain of herpes simplex virus VP16 (Cheng et al., 2013)
   6325..6913    +  misc_feature   WPRE: woodchuck hepatitis virus posttranscriptional regulatory element
   6930..7118    +  CDS            nef (fragment): NEF_HV1Z2 - Experimental evidence at protein level: Swiss-Prot protein existence level 1. Extracellular Nef protein targets CD4(+) T-lymphocytes for apoptosis by interacting with CXCR4 surface receptors. From Human immunodeficiency virus type 1 group M subtype D (isolate Z2/CDC-Z34) (HIV-1).
   7120..7353    +  LTR            3' LTR (ΔU3): self-inactivating 3' long terminal repeat (LTR) from HIV-1
   7425..7546    +  polyA_signal   SV40 poly(A) signal: SV40 polyadenylation signal
   7586..7721    +  rep_origin     SV40 ori: SV40 origin of replication
   7742..7760    -  promoter       T7 promoter: promoter for bacteriophage T7 RNA polymerase
   7768..7923    +  CDS            lacZα (fragment): LacZα fragment of β-galactosidase; lacZ fragment
   7928..8356    +  rep_origin     f1 ori (sequence partly withheld): f1 bacteriophage origin of replication; arrow indicates direction of (+) strand synthesis
   8409..8513    +  promoter       AmpR promoter: bla
   8514..9374    +  CDS            AmpR: β-lactamase; bla; confers resistance to ampicillin, carbenicillin, and related antibiotics
   9545..10133   +  rep_origin     ori: high-copy-number ColE1/pMB1/pBR322/pUC origin of replication
>Addgene plasmid #220538 | LT3GEPIR-NEK1shRNA1 | addgene full sequence | sequence record 453887 | Addgene NGS Result
AACGACCGAGCGCAGCGAGTCAGTGAGCGAGGAAGCGGAAGAGCGCCCAATACGCAAACCGCCTCTCCCC
GCGCGTTGGCCGATTCATTAATGCAGCTGGCACGACAGGTTTCCCGACTGGAAAGCGGGCAGTGAGCGCA
ACGCAATTAATGTGAGTTAGCTCACTCATTAGGCACCCCAGGCTTTACACTTTATGCTTCCGGCTCGTAT
GTTGTGTGGAATTGTGAGCGGATAACAATTTCACACAGGAAACAGCTATGACCATGATTACGCCAAGCGC
GCAATTAACCCTCACTAAAGGGAACAAAAGCTGGAGCTGCAAGCTTAATGTAGTCTTATGCAATACTCTT
GTAGTCTTGCAACATGGTAACGATGAGTTAGCAACATGCCTTACAAGGAGAGAAAAAGCACCGTGCATGC
CGATTGGTGGAAGTAAGGTGGTACGATCGTGCCTTATTAGGAAGGCAACAGACGGGTCTGACATGGATTG
GACGAACCACTGAATTGCCGCATTGCAGAGATATTGTATTTAAGTGCCTAGCTCGATACATAAACGGGTC
TCTCTGGTTAGACCAGATCTGAGCCTGGGAGCTCTCTGGCTAACTAGGGAACCCACTGCTTAAGCCTCAA
TAAAGCTTGCCTTGAGTGCTTCAAGTAGTGTGTGCCCGTCTGTTGTGTGACTCTGGTAACTAGAGATCCC
TCAGACCCTTTTAGTCAGTGTGGAAAATCTCTAGCAGTGGCGCCCGAACAGGGACTTGAAAGCGAAAGGG
AAACCAGAGGAGCTCTCTCGACGCAGGACTCGGCTTGCTGAAGCGCGCACGGCAAGAGGCGAGGGGCGGC
GACTGGTGAGTACGCCAAAAATTTTGACTAGCGGAGGCTAGAAGGAGAGAGATGGGTGCGAGAGCGTCAG
TATTAAGCGGGGGAGAATTAGATCGCGATGGGAAAAAATTCGGTTAAGGCCAGGGGGAAAGAAAAAATAT
AAATTAAAACATATAGTATGGGCAAGCAGGGAGCTAGAACGATTCGCAGTTAATCCTGGCCTGTTAGAAA
CATCAGAAGGCTGTAGACAAATACTGGGACAGCTACAACCATCCCTTCAGACAGGATCAGAAGAACTTAG
ATCATTATATAATACAGTAGCAACCCTCTATTGTGTGCATCAAAGGATAGAGATAAAAGACACCAAGGAA
GCTTTAGACAAGATAGAGGAAGAGCAAAACAAAAGTAAGACCACCGCACAGCAAGCGGCCGCTGATCTTC
AGACCTGGAGGAGGAGATATGAGGGACAATTGGAGAAGTGAATTATATAAATATAAAGTAGTAAAAATTG
AACCATTAGGAGTAGCACCCACCAAGGCAAAGAGAAGAGTGGTGCAGAGAGAAAAAAGAGCAGTGGGAAT
AGGAGCTTTGTTCCTTGGGTTCTTGGGAGCAGCAGGAAGCACTATGGGCGCAGCGTCAATGACGCTGACG
GTACAGGCCAGACAATTATTGTCTGGTATAGTGCAGCAGCAGAACAATTTGCTGAGGGCTATTGAGGCGC
AACAGCATCTGTTGCAACTCACAGTCTGGGGCATCAAGCAGCTCCAGGCAAGAATCCTGGCTGTGGAAAG
ATACCTAAAGGATCAACAGCTCCTGGGGATTTGGGGTTGCTCTGGAAAACTCATTTGCACCACTGCTGTG
CCTTGGAATGCTAGTTGGAGTAATAAATCTCTGGAACAGATTTGGAATCACACGACCTGGATGGAGTGGG
ACAGAGAAATTAACAATTACACAAGCTTAATACACTCCTTAATTGAAGAATCGCAAAACCAGCAAGAAAA
GAATGAACAAGAATTATTGGAATTAGATAAATGGGCAAGTTTGTGGAATTGGTTTAACATAACAAATTGG
CTGTGGTATATAAAATTATTCATAATGATAGTAGGAGGCTTGGTAGGTTTAAGAATAGTTTTTGCTGTAC
TTTCTATAGTGAATAGAGTTAGGCAGGGATATTCACCATTATCGTTTCAGACCCACCTCCCAACCCCGAG
GGGACCCGACAGGCCCGAAGGAATAGAAGAAGAAGGTGGAGAGAGAGACAGAGACAGATCCATTCGATTA
GTGAACGGATCTCGACGGTATCGGTTAACTTTTAAAAGAAAAGGGGGGATTGGGGGGTACAGTGCAGGGG
AAAGAATAGTAGACATAATAGCAACAGACATACAAACTAAAGAATTACAAAAACAAATTACAAAAATTCA
AAATTTTATCGATTCTAGATTCGAGTTTACTCCCTATCAGTGATAGAGAACGTATGAAGAGTTTACTCCC
TATCAGTGATAGAGAACGTATGCAGACTTTACTCCCTATCAGTGATAGAGAACGTATAAGGAGTTTACTC
CCTATCAGTGATAGAGAACGTATGACCAGTTTACTCCCTATCAGTGATAGAGAACGTATCTACAGTTTAC
TCCCTATCAGTGATAGAGAACGTATATCCAGTTTACTCCCTATCAGTGATAGAGAACGTATAAGCTTTAG
GCGTGTACGGTGGGCGCCTATAAAAGCAGAGCTCGTTTAGTGAACCGTCAGATCGCCTGGAGCAATTCCA
CAACACTTTTGTCTTATACCAACTTTCCGTACCACTTCCTACCCTCGTAAAGTCGAGCTTGCGTTGGATC
CACCATGGTGAGCAAGGGCGAGGAGCTGTTCACCGGGGTGGTGCCCATCCTGGTCGAGCTGGACGGCGAC
GTAAACGGCCACAAGTTCAGCGTGTCTGGCGAGGGCGAGGGCGATGCCACCTACGGCAAGCTGACCCTGA
AGTTCATCTGCACCACCGGCAAGCTGCCCGTGCCCTGGCCCACCCTCGTGACCACCCTGACCTACGGCGT
GCAGTGCTTCAGCCGCTACCCCGACCACATGAAGCAGCACGACTTCTTCAAGTCCGCCATGCCCGAAGGC
TACGTCCAGGAGCGCACCATCTTCTTCAAGGACGACGGCAACTACAAGACCCGCGCCGAGGTGAAGTTCG
AGGGCGACACCCTGGTGAACCGCATCGAGCTGAAGGGCATCGACTTCAAGGAGGACGGCAACATCCTGGG
GCACAAGCTGGAGTACAACTACAACAGCCACAACGTCTATATCATGGCCGACAAGCAGAAGAACGGCATC
AAGGCGAACTTCAAGATCCGCCACAACATCGAGGACGGCAGCGTGCAGCTCGCCGACCACTACCAGCAGA
ACACCCCCATCGGCGACGGCCCCGTGCTGCTGCCCGACAACCACTACCTGAGCACCCAGTCCGCCCTGAG
CAAAGACCCCAACGAGAAGCGCGATCACATGGTCCTGCTGGAGTTCGTGACCGCCGCCGGGATCACTCTC
GGCATGGACGAGCTGTACAAGTAATGACGTACGGCGGCCGCCTCGACTAGGGATAACAGGGTAATTGTTT
GAATGAGGCTTCAGTACTTTACAGAATCGTTGCCTGCACATCTTGGAAACACTTGCTGGGATTACTTCGA
CTTCTTAACCCAACAGAAGGCTCGAGAAGGTATATTGCTGTTGACAGTGAGCGACTGGTAGCTGTCAAGA
TCTTATAGTGAAGCCACAGATGTATAAGATCTTGACAGCTACCAGGTGCCTACTGCCTCGGACTTCAAGG
GGTCTAGAATTCGAGCAATTATCTTGTTTACTAAAACTGAATACCTTGCTATCTCTTTGATACATTTTTA
CAAAGCTGAATTAAAATGGTATAAATTAAATCACTTTTTTCAATTGACGCGTAATTCTACCGGGTAGGGG
AGGCGCTTTTCCCAAGGCAGTCTGGAGCATGCGCTTTAGCAGCCCCGCTGGGCACTTGGCGCTACACAAG
TGGCCTCTGGCCTCGCACACATTCCACATCCACCGGTAGGCGCCAACCGGCTCCGTTCTTTGGTGGCCCC
TTCGCGCCACCTTCTACTCCTCCCCTAGTCAGGAAGTTCCCCCCCGCCCCGCAGCTCGCGTCGTGCAGGA
CGTGACAAATGGAAGTAGCACGTCTCACTAGTCTCGTGCAGATGGACAGCACCGCTGAGCAATGGAAGCG
GGTAGGCCTTTGGGGCAGCGGCCAATAGCAGCTTTGCTCCTTCGCTTTCTGGGCTCAGAGGCTGGGAAGG
GGTGGGTCCGGGGGCGGGCTCAGGGGCGGGCTCAGGGGCGGGGCGGGCGCCCGAAGGTCCTCCGGAGGCC
CGGCATTCTGCACGCTTCAAAAGCGCACGTCTGCCGCGCTGTTCTCCTCTTCCTCATCTCCGGGCCTTTC
GACCTGCAGCCCAAGCTTACCATGACCGAGTACAAGCCCACGGTGCGCCTCGCCACCCGCGACGACGTCC
CCAGGGCCGTACGCACCCTCGCCGCCGCGTTCGCCGACTACCCCGCCACGCGCCACACCGTCGATCCGGA
CCGCCACATCGAGCGGGTCACCGAGCTGCAAGAACTCTTCCTCACGCGCGTCGGGCTCGACATCGGCAAG
GTGTGGGTCGCGGACGACGGCGCCGCGGTGGCGGTCTGGACCACGCCGGAGAGCGTCGAAGCGGGGGCGG
TGTTCGCCGAGATCGGCCCGCGCATGGCCGAGTTGAGCGGTTCCCGGCTGGCCGCGCAGCAACAGATGGA
AGGCCTCCTGGCGCCGCACCGGCCCAAGGAGCCCGCGTGGTTCCTGGCCACCGTCGGCGTCTCGCCCGAC
CACCAGGGCAAGGGTCTGGGCAGCGCCGTCGTGCTCCCCGGAGTGGAGGCGGCCGAGCGCGCCGGGGTGC
CCGCCTTCCTGGAGACCTCCGCGCCCCGCAACCTCCCCTTCTACGAGCGGCTCGGCTTCACCGTCACCGC
CGACGTCGAGGTGCCCGAAGGACCGCGCACCTGGTGCATGACCCGCAAGCCCGGTGCCTGACGCCCGCCC
CACGACCCGCAGCGCCCGACCGAAAGGAGCGCACGACCCCATGCATCCAATTCCGCCCCCCCCCCCTAAC
GTTACTGGCCGAAGCCGCTTGGAATAAGGCCGGTGTGCGTTTGTCTATATGTTATTTTCCACCATATTGC
CGTCTTTTGGCAATGTGAGGGCCCGGAAACCTGGCCCTGTCTTCTTGACGAGCATTCCTAGGGGTCTTTC
CCCTCTCGCCAAAGGAATGCAAGGTCTGTTGAATGTCGTGAAGGAAGCAGTTCCTCTGGAAGCTTCTTGA
AGACAAACAACGTCTGTAGCGACCCTTTGCAGGCAGCGGAACCCCCCACCTGGCGACAGGTGCCTCTGCG
GCCAAAAGCCACGTGTATAAGATACACCTGCAAAGGCGGCACAACCCCAGTGCCACGTTGTGAGTTGGAT
AGTTGTGGAAAGAGTCAAATGGCTCTCCTCAAGCGTATTCAACAAGGGGCTGAAGGATGCCCAGAAGGTA
CCCCATTGTATGGGATCTGATCTGGGGCCTCGGTGCACATGCTTTACATGTGTTTAGTCGAGGTTAAAAA
AACGTCTAGGCCCCCCGAACCACGGGGACGTGGTTTTCCTTTGAAAAACACGATGATAATATGGCCACAA
CCATGAGTAGACTGGACAAGAGCAAAGTCATAAACGGAGCTCTGGAATTACTCAATGGTGTCGGTATCGA
AGGCCTGACGACAAGGAAACTCGCTCAAAAGCTGGGAGTTGAGCAGCCTACCCTGTACTGGCACGTGAAG
AACAAGCGGGCCCTGCTCGATGCCCTGCCAATCGAGATGCTGGACAGGCATCATACCCACTTCTGCCCCC
TGGAAGGCGAGTCATGGCAAGACTTTCTGCGGAACAACGCCAAGTCATACCGCTGTGCTCTCCTCTCACA
TCGCGACGGGGCTAAAGTGCATCTCGGCACCCGCCCAACAGAGAAACAGTACGAAACCCTGGAAAATCAG
CTCGCGTTCCTGTGTCAGCAAGGCTTCTCCCTGGAGAACGCACTGTACGCTCTGTCCGCCGTGGGCCACT
TTACACTGGGCTGCGTATTGGAGGAACAGGAGCATCAAGTAGCAAAAGAGGAAAGAGAGACACCTACCAC
CGATTCTATGCCCCCACTTCTGAGACAAGCAATTGAGCTGTTCGACCGGCAGGGAGCCGAACCTGCCTTC
CTTTTCGGCCTGGAACTAATCATATGTGGCCTGGAGAAACAGCTAAAGTGCGAAAGCGGCGGGCCGACCG
ACGCCCTTGACGATTTTGACTTAGACATGCTCCCAGCCGATGCCCTTGACGACTTTGACCTTGATATGCT
GCCTGCTGACGCTCTTGACGATTTTGACCTTGACATGCTCCCCGGGTAATCCGGACTCGACCTGCAGCCA
AGCTTATCGAAACGCGTCTGGAACAATCAACCTCTGGATTACAAAATTTGTGAAAGATTGACTGGTATTC
TTAACTATGTTGCTCCTTTTACGCTATGTGGATACGCTGCTTTAATGCCTTTGTATCATGCTATTGCTTC
CCGTATGGCTTTCATTTTCTCCTCCTTGTATAAATCCTGGTTGCTGTCTCTTTATGAGGAGTTGTGGCCC
GTTGTCAGGCAACGTGGCGTGGTGTGCACTGTGTTTGCTGACGCAACCCCCACTGGTTGGGGCATTGCCA
CCACCTGTCAGCTCCTTTCCGGGACTTTCGCTTTCCCCCTCCCTATTGCCACGGCGGAACTCATCGCCGC
CTGCCTTGCCCGCTGCTGGACAGGGGCTCGGCTGTTGGGCACTGACAATTCCGTGGTGTTGTCGGGGAAG
CTGACGTCCTTTCCATGGCTGCTCGCCTGTGTTGCCACCTGGATTCTGCGCGGGACGTCCTTCTGCTACG
TCCCTTCGGCCCTCAATCCAGCGGACCTTCCTTCCCGCGGCCTGCTGCCGGCTCTGCGGCCTCTTCCGCG
TCTTCGCCTTCGCCCTCAGACGAGTCGGATCTCCCTTTGGGCCGCCTCCCCGCCTGGAATTAATTCTGCA
GTCGAGACCTAGAAAAACATGGAGCAATCACAAGTAGCAATACAGCAGCTACCAATGCTGATTGTGCCTG
GCTAGAAGCACAAGAGGAGGAGGAGGTGGGTTTTCCAGTCACACCTCAGGTACCTTTAAGACCAATGACT
TACAAGGCAGCTGTAGATCTTAGCCACTTTTTAAAAGAAAAGGGGGGACTGGAAGGGCTAATTCACTCCC
AACGAAGACAAGATCTGCTTTTTGCTTGTACTGGGTCTCTCTGGTTAGACCAGATCTGAGCCTGGGAGCT
CTCTGGCTAACTAGGGAACCCACTGCTTAAGCCTCAATAAAGCTTGCCTTGAGTGCTTCAAGTAGTGTGT
GCCCGTCTGTTGTGTGACTCTGGTAACTAGAGATCCCTCAGACCCTTTTAGTCAGTGTGGAAAATCTCTA
GCAGTAGTAGTTCATGTCATCTTATTATTCAGTATTTATAACTTGCAAAGAAATGAATATCAGAGAGTGA
GAGGAACTTGTTTATTGCAGCTTATAATGGTTACAAATAAAGCAATAGCATCACAAATTTCACAAATAAA
GCATTTTTTTCACTGCATTCTAGTTGTGGTTTGTCCAAACTCATCAATGTATCTTATCATGTCTGGCTCT
AGCTATCCCGCCCCTAACTCCGCCCATCCCGCCCCTAACTCCGCCCAGTTCCGCCCATTCTCCGCCCCAT
GGCTGACTAATTTTTTTTATTTATGCAGAGGCCGAGGCCGCCTCGGCCTCTGAGCTATTCCAGAAGTAGT
GAGGAGGCTTTTTTGGAGGCCTAGGGACGTACCCAATTCGCCCTATAGTGAGTCGTATTACGCGCGCTCA
CTGGCCGTCGTTTTACAACGTCGTGACTGGGAAAACCCTGGCGTTACCCAACTTAATCGCCTTGCAGCAC
ATCCCCCTTTCGCCAGCTGGCGTAATAGCGAAGAGGCCCGCACCGATCGCCCTTCCCAACAGTTGCGCAG
CCTGAATGGCGAATGGG
[124 nt withheld, positions 7928-8051]
C
[91 nt withheld, positions 8053-8143]
A
[49 nt withheld, positions 8145-8193]
CCTTTGACGTTGGAGTCCACGTTCTTT
[37 nt withheld, positions 8221-8257]
ACCCTATCTCGGTCTATTCTTTTGATTTATAAGGGATTTTGCCGATTTCGGCCTATTGGTTAAAAAATGA
GCTGATTTAACAAAAATTTAACGCGAATTTTAACAAAATATTAACGCTTACAATTTAGGTGGCACTTTTC
GGGGAAATGTGCGCGGAACCCCTATTTGTTTATTTTTCTAAATACATTCAAATATGTATCCGCTCATGAG
ACAATAACCCTGATAAATGCTTCAATAATATTGAAAAAGGAAGAGTATGAGTATTCAACATTTCCGTGTC
GCCCTTATTCCCTTTTTTGCGGCATTTTGCCTTCCTGTTTTTGCTCACCCAGAAACGCTGGTGAAAGTAA
AAGATGCTGAAGATCAGTTGGGTGCACGAGTGGGTTACATCGAACTGGATCTCAACAGCGGTAAGATCCT
TGAGAGTTTTCGCCCCGAAGAACGTTTTCCAATGATGAGCACTTTTAAAGTTCTGCTATGTGGCGCGGTA
TTATCCCGTATTGACGCCGGGCAAGAGCAACTCGGTCGCCGCATACACTATTCTCAGAATGACTTGGTTG
AGTACTCACCAGTCACAGAAAAGCATCTTACGGATGGCATGACAGTAAGAGAATTATGCAGTGCTGCCAT
AACCATGAGTGATAACACTGCGGCCAACTTACTTCTGACAACGATCGGAGGACCGAAGGAGCTAACCGCT
TTTTTGCACAACATGGGGGATCATGTAACTCGCCTTGATCGTTGGGAACCGGAGCTGAATGAAGCCATAC
CAAACGACGAGCGTGACACCACGATGCCTGTAGCAATGGCAACAACGTTGCGCAAACTATTAACTGGCGA
ACTACTTACTCTAGCTTCCCGGCAACAATTAATAGACTGGATGGAGGCGGATAAAGTTGCAGGACCACTT
CTGCGCTCGGCCCTTCCGGCTGGCTGGTTTATTGCTGATAAATCTGGAGCCGGTGAGCGTGGGTCTCGCG
GTATCATTGCAGCACTGGGGCCAGATGGTAAGCCCTCCCGTATCGTAGTTATCTACACGACGGGGAGTCA
GGCAACTATGGATGAACGAAATAGACAGATCGCTGAGATAGGTGCCTCACTGATTAAGCATTGGTAACTG
TCAGACCAAGTTTACTCATATATACTTTAGATTGATTTAAAACTTCATTTTTAATTTAAAAGGATCTAGG
TGAAGATCCTTTTTGATAATCTCATGACCAAAATCCCTTAACGTGAGTTTTCGTTCCACTGAGCGTCAGA
CCCCGTAGAAAAGATCAAAGGATCTTCTTGAGATCCTTTTTTTCTGCGCGTAATCTGCTGCTTGCAAACA
AAAAAACCACCGCTACCAGCGGTGGTTTGTTTGCCGGATCAAGAGCTACCAACTCTTTTTCCGAAGGTAA
CTGGCTTCAGCAGAGCGCAGATACCAAATACTGTTCTTCTAGTGTAGCCGTAGTTAGGCCACCACTTCAA
GAACTCTGTAGCACCGCCTACATACCTCGCTCTGCTAATCCTGTTACCAGTGGCTGCTGCCAGTGGCGAT
AAGTCGTGTCTTACCGGGTTGGACTCAAGACGATAGTTACCGGATAAGGCGCAGCGGTCGGGCTGAACGG
GGGGTTCGTGCACACAGCCCAGCTTGGAGCGAACGACCTACACCGAACTGAGATACCTACAGCGTGAGCT
ATGAGAAAGCGCCACGCTTCCCGAAGGGAGAAAGGCGGACAGGTATCCGGTAAGCGGCAGGGTCGGAACA
GGAGAGCGCACGAGGGAGCTTCCAGGGGGAAACGCCTGGTATCTTTATAGTCCTGTCGGGTTTCGCCACC
TCTGACTTGAGCGTCGATTTTTGTGATGCTCGTCAGGGGGGCGGAGCCTATGGAAAAACGCCAGCAACGC
GGCCTTTTTACGGTTCCTGGCCTTTTGCTGGCCTTTTGCTCACATGTTCTTTCCTGCGTTATCCCCTGAT
TCTGTGGATAACCGTATTACCGCCTTTGAGTGAGCTGATACCGCTCGCCGCAGCCG
