Features (pLannotate 1.2.2; 32 found; start..end, strand, type, name):
      1..41      +  rep_origin     RSF ori (fragment): Plasmids containing the RSF 1030 origin of replication can be propagated in E. coli cells that contain additional plasmids with compatible origins.
     43..135     +  CDS            lacI (fragment): lac repressor; lacI; The lac repressor binds to the lac operator to inhibit transcription in E. coli. This inhibition can be relieved by adding lactose or isopropyl-β-D-thiogalactopyranoside (IPTG).
    148..169     +  protein_bind   CAP binding site: CAP binding activates transcription in the presence of cAMP. E. coli catabolite activator protein
    184..214     +  promoter       lac promoter: promoter for the E. coli lac operon
    222..238     +  protein_bind   lac operator: The lac repressor binds to the lac operator to inhibit transcription in E. coli. This inhibition can be relieved by adding lactose or isopropyl-β-D-thiogalactopyranoside (IPTG). lac repressor encoded by lacI
    283..301     +  promoter       T3 promoter: promoter for bacteriophage T3 RNA polymerase
    329..555     +  promoter       RSV promoter: Rous sarcoma virus enhancer/promoter
    556..736     +  LTR            5' LTR (truncated): truncated 5' long terminal repeat (LTR) from HIV-1
    783..908     +  misc_feature   HIV-1 Ψ: packaging signal of human immunodeficiency virus type 1
    892..1255    +  CDS            HIV-1 gag (fragment): gag protein from human immunodeficiency virus 1; gag
   1401..1634    +  misc_feature   RRE: The Rev response element (RRE) of HIV-1 allows for Rev-dependent mRNA export from the nucleus to the cytoplasm.
   2011..2111    +  CDS            Rev (fragment): human immunodeficiency virus 1 (HIV-1) Rev protein; rev; enhances nuclear export of unspliced and incompletely spliced viral mRNAs
   2130..2247    +  misc_feature   cPPT/CTS: central polypurine tract and central termination sequence of HIV-1
   2263..2641    +  promoter       TRE3G promoter: 3rd-generation Tet-responsive promoter that can be activated by binding of Tet-On® 3G
   2665..3384    +  CDS            EGFP: the original enhanced GFP (Yang et al., 1996) mammalian codon-optimized
   3547..3641    +  ncRNA          3' miR-30a (fragment): sequence downstream of the 71-nt precursor of the human miR-30a microRNA (Zeng et al., 2002) miRNA
   3666..4165    +  promoter       PGK promoter: mouse phosphoglycerate kinase 1 promoter
   4186..4785    +  CDS            PuroR: puromycin N-acetyltransferase; pac from Streptomyces alboniger; confers resistance to puromycin
   4951..5413    +  misc_feature   IRES: internal ribosome entry site (IRES) of the encephalomyocarditis virus (EMCV)
   5436..6124    +  CDS            rtTA3 (fragment): reverse tetracycline transactivator 3 activates expression from Tet-responsive promoters in the presence of doxycycline
   6054..6164    +  CDS            VP48: 3 tandem repeats of the minimal activation domain of herpes simplex virus VP16 (Cheng et al., 2013)
   6219..6807    +  misc_feature   WPRE: woodchuck hepatitis virus posttranscriptional regulatory element
   6824..7012    +  CDS            nef (fragment): NEF_HV1Z2 - Experimental evidence at protein level: Swiss-Prot protein existence level 1. Extracellular Nef protein targets CD4(+) T-lymphocytes for apoptosis by interacting with CXCR4 surface receptors. From Human immunodeficiency virus type 1 group M subtype D (isolate Z2/CDC-Z34) (HIV-1).
   7014..7247    +  LTR            3' LTR (ΔU3): self-inactivating 3' long terminal repeat (LTR) from HIV-1
   7319..7440    +  polyA_signal   SV40 poly(A) signal: SV40 polyadenylation signal
   7480..7615    +  rep_origin     SV40 ori: SV40 origin of replication
   7636..7654    -  promoter       T7 promoter: promoter for bacteriophage T7 RNA polymerase
   7662..7817    +  CDS            lacZα (fragment): LacZα fragment of β-galactosidase; lacZ fragment
   7822..8250    +  rep_origin     f1 ori (sequence partly withheld): f1 bacteriophage origin of replication; arrow indicates direction of (+) strand synthesis
   8303..8407    +  promoter       AmpR promoter: bla
   8408..9268    +  CDS            AmpR: β-lactamase; bla; confers resistance to ampicillin, carbenicillin, and related antibiotics
   9439..10027   +  rep_origin     ori: high-copy-number ColE1/pMB1/pBR322/pUC origin of replication
>Addgene plasmid #220538 | LT3GEPIR-NEK1shRNA1 Sequencing Result | analyzer sequence | sequence record 438394
AACGACCGAGCGCAGCGAGTCAGTGAGCGAGGAAGCGGAAGAGCGCCCAATACGCAAACCGCCTCTCCCC
GCGCGTTGGCCGATTCATTAATGCAGCTGGCACGACAGGTTTCCCGACTGGAAAGCGGGCAGTGAGCGCA
ACGCAATTAATGTGAGTTAGCTCACTCATTAGGCACCCCAGGCTTTACACTTTATGCTTCCGGCTCGTAT
GTTGTGTGGAATTGTGAGCGGATAACAATTTCACACAGGAAACAGCTATGACCATGATTACGCCAAGCGC
GCAATTAACCCTCACTAAAGGGAACAAAAGCTGGAGCTGCAAGCTTAATGTAGTCTTATGCAATACTCTT
GTAGTCTTGCAACATGGTAACGATGAGTTAGCAACATGCCTTACAAGGAGAGAAAAAGCACCGTGCATGC
CGATTGGTGGAAGTAAGGTGGTACGATCGTGCCTTATTAGGAAGGCAACAGACGGGTCTGACATGGATTG
GACGAACCACTGAATTGCCGCATTGCAGAGATATTGTATTTAAGTGCCTAGCTCGATACATAAACGGGTC
TCTCTGGTTAGACCAGATCTGAGCCTGGGAGCTCTCTGGCTAACTAGGGAACCCACTGCTTAAGCCTCAA
TAAAGCTTGCCTTGAGTGCTTCAAGTAGTGTGTGCCCGTCTGTTGTGTGACTCTGGTAACTAGAGATCCC
TCAGACCCTTTTAGTCAGTGTGGAAAATCTCTAGCAGTGGCGCCCGAACAGGGACTTGAAAGCGAAAGGG
AAACCAGAGGAGCTCTCTCGACGCAGGACTCGGCTTGCTGAAGCGCGCACGGCAAGAGGCGAGGGGCGGC
GACTGGTGAGTACGCCAAAAATTTTGACTAGCGGAGGCTAGAAGGAGAGAGATGGGTGCGAGAGCGTCAG
TATTAAGCGGGGGAGAATTAGATCGCGATGGGAAAAAATTCGGTTAAGGCCAGGGGGAAAGAAAAAATAT
AAATTAAAACATATAGTATGGGCAAGCAGGGAGCTAGAACGATTCGCAGTTAATCCTGGCCTGTTAGAAA
CATCAGAAGGCTGTAGACAAATACTGGGACAGCTACAACCATCCCTTCAGACAGGATCAGAAGAACTTAG
ATCATTATATAATACAGTAGCAACCCTCTATTGTGTGCATCAAAGGATAGAGATAAAAGACACCAAGGAA
GCTTTAGACAAGATAGAGGAAGAGCAAAACAAAAGTAAGACCACCGCACAGCAAGCGGCCGCTGATCTTC
AGACCTGGAGGAGGAGATATGAGGGACAATTGGAGAAGTGAATTATATAAATATAAAGTAGTAAAAATTG
AACCATTAGGAGTAGCACCCACCAAGGCAAAGAGAAGAGTGGTGCAGAGAGAAAAAAGAGCAGTGGGAAT
AGGAGCTTTGTTCCTTGGGTTCTTGGGAGCAGCAGGAAGCACTATGGGCGCAGCGTCAATGACGCTGACG
GTACAGGCCAGACAATTATTGTCTGGTATAGTGCAGCAGCAGAACAATTTGCTGAGGGCTATTGAGGCGC
AACAGCATCTGTTGCAACTCACAGTCTGGGGCATCAAGCAGCTCCAGGCAAGAATCCTGGCTGTGGAAAG
ATACCTAAAGGATCAACAGCTCCTGGGGATTTGGGGTTGCTCTGGAAAACTCATTTGCACCACTGCTGTG
CCTTGGAATGCTAGTTGGAGTAATAAATCTCTGGAACAGATTTGGAATCACACGACCTGGATGGAGTGGG
ACAGAGAAATTAACAATTACACAAGCTTAATACACTCCTTAATTGAAGAATCGCAAAACCAGCAAGAAAA
GAATGAACAAGAATTATTGGAATTAGATAAATGGGCAAGTTTGTGGAATTGGTTTAACATAACAAATTGG
CTGTGGTATATAAAATTATTCATAATGATAGTAGGAGGCTTGGTAGGTTTAAGAATAGTTTTTGCTGTAC
TTTCTATAGTGAATAGAGTTAGGCAGGGATATTCACCATTATCGTTTCAGACCCACCTCCCAACCCCGAG
GGGACCCGACAGGCCCGAAGGAATAGAAGAAGAAGGTGGAGAGAGAGACAGAGACAGATCCATTCGATTA
GTGAACGGATCTCGACGGTATCGGTTAACTTTTAAAAGAAAAGGGGGGATTGGGGGGTACAGTGCAGGGG
AAAGAATAGTAGACATAATAGCAACAGACATACAAACTAAAGAATTACAAAAACAAATTACAAAAATTCA
AAATTTTATCGATTCTAGATTCGAGTTTACTCCCTATCAGTGATAGAGAACGTATGAAGAGTTTACTCCC
TATCAGTGATAGAGAACGTATGCAGACTTTACTCCCTATCAGTGATAGAGAACGTATAAGGAGTTTACTC
CCTATCAGTGATAGAGAACGTATGACCAGTTTACTCCCTATCAGTGATAGAGAACGTATCTACAGTTTAC
TCCCTATCAGTGATAGAGAACGTATATCCAGTTTACTCCCTATCAGTGATAGAGAACGTATAAGCTTTAG
GCGTGTACGGTGGGCGCCTATAAAAGCAGAGCTCGTTTAGTGAACCGTCAGATCGCCTGGAGCAATTCCA
CAACACTTTTGTCTTATACCAACTTTCCGTACCACTTCCTACCCTCGTAAAGTCGAGCTTGCGTTGGATC
CACCATGGTGAGCAAGGGCGAGGAGCTGTTCACCGGGGTGGTGCCCATCCTGGTCGAGCTGGACGGCGAC
GTAAACGGCCACAAGTTCAGCGTGTCTGGCGAGGGCGAGGGCGATGCCACCTACGGCAAGCTGACCCTGA
AGTTCATCTGCACCACCGGCAAGCTGCCCGTGCCCTGGCCCACCCTCGTGACCACCCTGACCTACGGCGT
GCAGTGCTTCAGCCGCTACCCCGACCACATGAAGCAGCACGACTTCTTCAAGTCCGCCATGCCCGAAGGC
TACGTCCAGGAGCGCACCATCTTCTTCAAGGACGACGGCAACTACAAGACCCGCGCCGAGGTGAAGTTCG
AGGGCGACACCCTGGTGAACCGCATCGAGCTGAAGGGCATCGACTTCAAGGAGGACGGCAACATCCTGGG
GCACAAGCTGGAGTACAACTACAACAGCCACAACGTCTATATCATGGCCGACAAGCAGAAGAACGGCATC
AAGGCGAACTTCAAGATCCGCCACAACATCGAGGACGGCAGCGTGCAGCTCGCCGACCACTACCAGCAGA
ACACCCCCATCGGCGACGGCCCCGTGCTGCTGCCCGACAACCACTACCTGAGCACCCAGTCCGCCCTGAG
CAAAGACCCCAACGAGAAGCGCGATCACATGGTCCTGCTGGAGTTCGTGACCGCCGCCGGGATCACTCTC
GGCATGGACGAGCTGTACAAGTAATGACGTACGGCGGCCGCCTCGACTAGGGATAACAGGGTAATTGTTT
GAATGAGGCTTCAGTACTTTACAGAATCGTTGCCTGCACATCTTGGAAACACTTGCTGGGATTACTTCGA
CTTCTTAACCCAACAGAAGGCTCGGACTTCAAGGGGTCTAGAATTCGAGCAATTATCTTGTTTACTAAAA
CTGAATACCTTGCTATCTCTTTGATACATTTTTACAAAGCTGAATTAAAATGGTATAAATTAAATCACTT
TTTTCAATTGACGCGTAATTCTACCGGGTAGGGGAGGCGCTTTTCCCAAGGCAGTCTGGAGCATGCGCTT
TAGCAGCCCCGCTGGGCACTTGGCGCTACACAAGTGGCCTCTGGCCTCGCACACATTCCACATCCACCGG
TAGGCGCCAACCGGCTCCGTTCTTTGGTGGCCCCTTCGCGCCACCTTCTACTCCTCCCCTAGTCAGGAAG
TTCCCCCCCGCCCCGCAGCTCGCGTCGTGCAGGACGTGACAAATGGAAGTAGCACGTCTCACTAGTCTCG
TGCAGATGGACAGCACCGCTGAGCAATGGAAGCGGGTAGGCCTTTGGGGCAGCGGCCAATAGCAGCTTTG
CTCCTTCGCTTTCTGGGCTCAGAGGCTGGGAAGGGGTGGGTCCGGGGGCGGGCTCAGGGGCGGGCTCAGG
GGCGGGGCGGGCGCCCGAAGGTCCTCCGGAGGCCCGGCATTCTGCACGCTTCAAAAGCGCACGTCTGCCG
CGCTGTTCTCCTCTTCCTCATCTCCGGGCCTTTCGACCTGCAGCCCAAGCTTACCATGACCGAGTACAAG
CCCACGGTGCGCCTCGCCACCCGCGACGACGTCCCCAGGGCCGTACGCACCCTCGCCGCCGCGTTCGCCG
ACTACCCCGCCACGCGCCACACCGTCGATCCGGACCGCCACATCGAGCGGGTCACCGAGCTGCAAGAACT
CTTCCTCACGCGCGTCGGGCTCGACATCGGCAAGGTGTGGGTCGCGGACGACGGCGCCGCGGTGGCGGTC
TGGACCACGCCGGAGAGCGTCGAAGCGGGGGCGGTGTTCGCCGAGATCGGCCCGCGCATGGCCGAGTTGA
GCGGTTCCCGGCTGGCCGCGCAGCAACAGATGGAAGGCCTCCTGGCGCCGCACCGGCCCAAGGAGCCCGC
GTGGTTCCTGGCCACCGTCGGCGTCTCGCCCGACCACCAGGGCAAGGGTCTGGGCAGCGCCGTCGTGCTC
CCCGGAGTGGAGGCGGCCGAGCGCGCCGGGGTGCCCGCCTTCCTGGAGACCTCCGCGCCCCGCAACCTCC
CCTTCTACGAGCGGCTCGGCTTCACCGTCACCGCCGACGTCGAGGTGCCCGAAGGACCGCGCACCTGGTG
CATGACCCGCAAGCCCGGTGCCTGACGCCCGCCCCACGACCCGCAGCGCCCGACCGAAAGGAGCGCACGA
CCCCATGCATCCAATTCCGCCCCCCCCCCCTAACGTTACTGGCCGAAGCCGCTTGGAATAAGGCCGGTGT
GCGTTTGTCTATATGTTATTTTCCACCATATTGCCGTCTTTTGGCAATGTGAGGGCCCGGAAACCTGGCC
CTGTCTTCTTGACGAGCATTCCTAGGGGTCTTTCCCCTCTCGCCAAAGGAATGCAAGGTCTGTTGAATGT
CGTGAAGGAAGCAGTTCCTCTGGAAGCTTCTTGAAGACAAACAACGTCTGTAGCGACCCTTTGCAGGCAG
CGGAACCCCCCACCTGGCGACAGGTGCCTCTGCGGCCAAAAGCCACGTGTATAAGATACACCTGCAAAGG
CGGCACAACCCCAGTGCCACGTTGTGAGTTGGATAGTTGTGGAAAGAGTCAAATGGCTCTCCTCAAGCGT
ATTCAACAAGGGGCTGAAGGATGCCCAGAAGGTACCCCATTGTATGGGATCTGATCTGGGGCCTCGGTGC
ACATGCTTTACATGTGTTTAGTCGAGGTTAAAAAAACGTCTAGGCCCCCCGAACCACGGGGACGTGGTTT
TCCTTTGAAAAACACGATGATAATATGGCCACAACCATGAGTAGACTGGACAAGAGCAAAGTCATAAACG
GAGCTCTGGAATTACTCAATGGTGTCGGTATCGAAGGCCTGACGACAAGGAAACTCGCTCAAAAGCTGGG
AGTTGAGCAGCCTACCCTGTACTGGCACGTGAAGAACAAGCGGGCCCTGCTCGATGCCCTGCCAATCGAG
ATGCTGGACAGGCATCATACCCACTTCTGCCCCCTGGAAGGCGAGTCATGGCAAGACTTTCTGCGGAACA
ACGCCAAGTCATACCGCTGTGCTCTCCTCTCACATCGCGACGGGGCTAAAGTGCATCTCGGCACCCGCCC
AACAGAGAAACAGTACGAAACCCTGGAAAATCAGCTCGCGTTCCTGTGTCAGCAAGGCTTCTCCCTGGAG
AACGCACTGTACGCTCTGTCCGCCGTGGGCCACTTTACACTGGGCTGCGTATTGGAGGAACAGGAGCATC
AAGTAGCAAAAGAGGAAAGAGAGACACCTACCACCGATTCTATGCCCCCACTTCTGAGACAAGCAATTGA
GCTGTTCGACCGGCAGGGAGCCGAACCTGCCTTCCTTTTCGGCCTGGAACTAATCATATGTGGCCTGGAG
AAACAGCTAAAGTGCGAAAGCGGCGGGCCGACCGACGCCCTTGACGATTTTGACTTAGACATGCTCCCAG
CCGATGCCCTTGACGACTTTGACCTTGATATGCTGCCTGCTGACGCTCTTGACGATTTTGACCTTGACAT
GCTCCCCGGGTAATCCGGACTCGACCTGCAGCCAAGCTTATCGAAACGCGTCTGGAACAATCAACCTCTG
GATTACAAAATTTGTGAAAGATTGACTGGTATTCTTAACTATGTTGCTCCTTTTACGCTATGTGGATACG
CTGCTTTAATGCCTTTGTATCATGCTATTGCTTCCCGTATGGCTTTCATTTTCTCCTCCTTGTATAAATC
CTGGTTGCTGTCTCTTTATGAGGAGTTGTGGCCCGTTGTCAGGCAACGTGGCGTGGTGTGCACTGTGTTT
GCTGACGCAACCCCCACTGGTTGGGGCATTGCCACCACCTGTCAGCTCCTTTCCGGGACTTTCGCTTTCC
CCCTCCCTATTGCCACGGCGGAACTCATCGCCGCCTGCCTTGCCCGCTGCTGGACAGGGGCTCGGCTGTT
GGGCACTGACAATTCCGTGGTGTTGTCGGGGAAGCTGACGTCCTTTCCATGGCTGCTCGCCTGTGTTGCC
ACCTGGATTCTGCGCGGGACGTCCTTCTGCTACGTCCCTTCGGCCCTCAATCCAGCGGACCTTCCTTCCC
GCGGCCTGCTGCCGGCTCTGCGGCCTCTTCCGCGTCTTCGCCTTCGCCCTCAGACGAGTCGGATCTCCCT
TTGGGCCGCCTCCCCGCCTGGAATTAATTCTGCAGTCGAGACCTAGAAAAACATGGAGCAATCACAAGTA
GCAATACAGCAGCTACCAATGCTGATTGTGCCTGGCTAGAAGCACAAGAGGAGGAGGAGGTGGGTTTTCC
AGTCACACCTCAGGTACCTTTAAGACCAATGACTTACAAGGCAGCTGTAGATCTTAGCCACTTTTTAAAA
GAAAAGGGGGGACTGGAAGGGCTAATTCACTCCCAACGAAGACAAGATCTGCTTTTTGCTTGTACTGGGT
CTCTCTGGTTAGACCAGATCTGAGCCTGGGAGCTCTCTGGCTAACTAGGGAACCCACTGCTTAAGCCTCA
ATAAAGCTTGCCTTGAGTGCTTCAAGTAGTGTGTGCCCGTCTGTTGTGTGACTCTGGTAACTAGAGATCC
CTCAGACCCTTTTAGTCAGTGTGGAAAATCTCTAGCAGTAGTAGTTCATGTCATCTTATTATTCAGTATT
TATAACTTGCAAAGAAATGAATATCAGAGAGTGAGAGGAACTTGTTTATTGCAGCTTATAATGGTTACAA
ATAAAGCAATAGCATCACAAATTTCACAAATAAAGCATTTTTTTCACTGCATTCTAGTTGTGGTTTGTCC
AAACTCATCAATGTATCTTATCATGTCTGGCTCTAGCTATCCCGCCCCTAACTCCGCCCATCCCGCCCCT
AACTCCGCCCAGTTCCGCCCATTCTCCGCCCCATGGCTGACTAATTTTTTTTATTTATGCAGAGGCCGAG
GCCGCCTCGGCCTCTGAGCTATTCCAGAAGTAGTGAGGAGGCTTTTTTGGAGGCCTAGGGACGTACCCAA
TTCGCCCTATAGTGAGTCGTATTACGCGCGCTCACTGGCCGTCGTTTTACAACGTCGTGACTGGGAAAAC
CCTGGCGTTACCCAACTTAATCGCCTTGCAGCACATCCCCCTTTCGCCAGCTGGCGTAATAGCGAAGAGG
CCCGCACCGATCGCCCTTCCCAACAGTTGCGCAGCCTGAATGGCGAATGGG
[124 nt withheld, positions 7822-7945]
C
[91 nt withheld, positions 7947-8037]
A
[49 nt withheld, positions 8039-8087]
CCTTTGACGTTGGAGTCCACGTTCTTT
[37 nt withheld, positions 8115-8151]
ACCCTATCTCGGTCTATTCTTTTGATTTATAAGGGATTTTGCCGATTTCGGCCTATTGGTTAAAAAATGA
GCTGATTTAACAAAAATTTAACGCGAATTTTAACAAAATATTAACGCTTACAATTTAGGTGGCACTTTTC
GGGGAAATGTGCGCGGAACCCCTATTTGTTTATTTTTCTAAATACATTCAAATATGTATCCGCTCATGAG
ACAATAACCCTGATAAATGCTTCAATAATATTGAAAAAGGAAGAGTATGAGTATTCAACATTTCCGTGTC
GCCCTTATTCCCTTTTTTGCGGCATTTTGCCTTCCTGTTTTTGCTCACCCAGAAACGCTGGTGAAAGTAA
AAGATGCTGAAGATCAGTTGGGTGCACGAGTGGGTTACATCGAACTGGATCTCAACAGCGGTAAGATCCT
TGAGAGTTTTCGCCCCGAAGAACGTTTTCCAATGATGAGCACTTTTAAAGTTCTGCTATGTGGCGCGGTA
TTATCCCGTATTGACGCCGGGCAAGAGCAACTCGGTCGCCGCATACACTATTCTCAGAATGACTTGGTTG
AGTACTCACCAGTCACAGAAAAGCATCTTACGGATGGCATGACAGTAAGAGAATTATGCAGTGCTGCCAT
AACCATGAGTGATAACACTGCGGCCAACTTACTTCTGACAACGATCGGAGGACCGAAGGAGCTAACCGCT
TTTTTGCACAACATGGGGGATCATGTAACTCGCCTTGATCGTTGGGAACCGGAGCTGAATGAAGCCATAC
CAAACGACGAGCGTGACACCACGATGCCTGTAGCAATGGCAACAACGTTGCGCAAACTATTAACTGGCGA
ACTACTTACTCTAGCTTCCCGGCAACAATTAATAGACTGGATGGAGGCGGATAAAGTTGCAGGACCACTT
CTGCGCTCGGCCCTTCCGGCTGGCTGGTTTATTGCTGATAAATCTGGAGCCGGTGAGCGTGGGTCTCGCG
GTATCATTGCAGCACTGGGGCCAGATGGTAAGCCCTCCCGTATCGTAGTTATCTACACGACGGGGAGTCA
GGCAACTATGGATGAACGAAATAGACAGATCGCTGAGATAGGTGCCTCACTGATTAAGCATTGGTAACTG
TCAGACCAAGTTTACTCATATATACTTTAGATTGATTTAAAACTTCATTTTTAATTTAAAAGGATCTAGG
TGAAGATCCTTTTTGATAATCTCATGACCAAAATCCCTTAACGTGAGTTTTCGTTCCACTGAGCGTCAGA
CCCCGTAGAAAAGATCAAAGGATCTTCTTGAGATCCTTTTTTTCTGCGCGTAATCTGCTGCTTGCAAACA
AAAAAACCACCGCTACCAGCGGTGGTTTGTTTGCCGGATCAAGAGCTACCAACTCTTTTTCCGAAGGTAA
CTGGCTTCAGCAGAGCGCAGATACCAAATACTGTTCTTCTAGTGTAGCCGTAGTTAGGCCACCACTTCAA
GAACTCTGTAGCACCGCCTACATACCTCGCTCTGCTAATCCTGTTACCAGTGGCTGCTGCCAGTGGCGAT
AAGTCGTGTCTTACCGGGTTGGACTCAAGACGATAGTTACCGGATAAGGCGCAGCGGTCGGGCTGAACGG
GGGGTTCGTGCACACAGCCCAGCTTGGAGCGAACGACCTACACCGAACTGAGATACCTACAGCGTGAGCT
ATGAGAAAGCGCCACGCTTCCCGAAGGGAGAAAGGCGGACAGGTATCCGGTAAGCGGCAGGGTCGGAACA
GGAGAGCGCACGAGGGAGCTTCCAGGGGGAAACGCCTGGTATCTTTATAGTCCTGTCGGGTTTCGCCACC
TCTGACTTGAGCGTCGATTTTTGTGATGCTCGTCAGGGGGGCGGAGCCTATGGAAAAACGCCAGCAACGC
GGCCTTTTTACGGTTCCTGGCCTTTTGCTGGCCTTTTGCTCACATGTTCTTTCCTGCGTTATCCCCTGAT
TCTGTGGATAACCGTATTACCGCCTTTGAGTGAGCTGATACCGCTCGCCGCAGCCG
